>Addgene plasmid #27894 | pUT1192-HQ858812 | depositor full sequence | sequence record 13168 | Author sequence
CAAATAATGATTTTATTTTGACTGATAGTGACCTGTTCGTTGCAACAAATTGATGAGCAATGCTTTTTTA
TAATGCCAACTTTGTACAAAAAAGCAGGCTCCGCGGCCGCCCCCTTCACCATGGCGATAGACCATGCGTC
CCCTTTCTCGCTGAAGAACAGAGGCGACATGGGAGGAAGGGGGTATGAGGAGGAAGAGGTGGAGAACCAG
CGGTGGCCGCCGTGGCTGAAGCCGCTGCTGTCGACGAGCTTCTTCGTGCAATGCAGGATCCACGCCGACG
CGCACAAGAGCGAGTGCAACATGTACTGCCTCGACTGCATGAACGGCGCGCTCTGCTCCCTCTGCCTCTC
CCACCACCGCGACCACCACGCCATCCAGATACGGAGGTCGTCGTACCACGACGTGATCCGGGTGTCGGAG
ATACAGAAGGTGCTGGACATCACCGGCGTGCAGACGTACATCATCAACAGCGCCCGCGTGGTGTTCCTCA
ACGAGCGCCCCCAGCCGAGGCCCGGCAAGGGCGTCACCAACACCTGCGAGGTCTGCGAGCGCAGCCTCCT
CGACTCCTTCCGCTTCTGCTCCCTCGGATGCAAGATTGTGGGTACGTCCGGTGGATACCGCCCAAGGAAG
AAGCACGGCGGGTGCGGCGGCGGCGGCGGCGGCGGCGACGGTGGCAAGAAGAAGAAGAAGAGGGCGGCGC
TCAAGGACGCGCGGTACGAGTCCGAGGACTCGTGCACGAGCACCAGCGGCGGCAGCAGCGACAAGAGCAG
CGTCGTGCAGAGCTTCACGCCGTTGACCCCGCCGCCGACCTCCGCCAGCTACCGCACCGGCAACAAGCGC
CGCAAGGGCGTCCCGCACCGGTCCCCCTTCGGCAGCCTCATCGTCGAGTTCAAGGGTGGGCGCGCCGACC
CAGCTTTCTTGTACAAAGTTGGCATTATAAGAAAGCATTGCTTATCAATTTGTTGCAACGAACAGGTCAC
TATCAGTCAAAATAAAATCATTATTTGCCATCCAGCTGATATCCCCTATAGTGAGTCGTATTACATGGTC
ATAGCTGTTTCCTGGCAGCTCTGGCCCGTGTCTCAAAATCTCTGATGTTACATTGCACAAGATAAAAATA
TATCATCATGAACAATAAAACTGTCTGCTTACATAAACAGTAATACAAGGGGTGTTATGAGCCATATTCA
ACGGGAAACGTCGAGGCCGCGATTAAATTCCAACATGGATGCTGATTTATATGGGTATAAATGGGCTCGC
GATAATGTCGGGCAATCAGGTGCGACAATCTATCGCTTGTATGGGAAGCCCGATGCGCCAGAGTTGTTTC
TGAAACATGGCAAAGGTAGCGTTGCCAATGATGTTACAGATGAGATGGTCAGACTAAACTGGCTGACGGA
ATTTATGCCTCTTCCGACCATCAAGCATTTTATCCGTACTCCTGATGATGCATGGTTACTCACCACTGCG
ATCCCCGGAAAAACAGCATTCCAGGTATTAGAAGAATATCCTGATTCAGGTGAAAATATTGTTGATGCGC
TGGCAGTGTTCCTGCGCCGGTTGCATTCGATTCCTGTTTGTAATTGTCCTTTTAACAGCGATCGCGTATT
TCGTCTCGCTCAGGCGCAATCACGAATGAATAACGGTTTGGTTGATGCGAGTGATTTTGATGACGAGCGT
AATGGCTGGCCTGTTGAACAAGTCTGGAAAGAAATGCATAAACTTTTGCCATTCTCACCGGATTCAGTCG
TCACTCATGGTGATTTCTCACTTGATAACCTTATTTTTGACGAGGGGAAATTAATAGGTTGTATTGATGT
TGGACGAGTCGGAATCGCAGACCGATACCAGGATCTTGCCATCCTATGGAACTGCCTCGGTGAGTTTTCT
CCTTCATTACAGAAACGGCTTTTTCAAAAATATGGTATTGATAATCCTGATATGAATAAATTGCAGTTTC
ATTTGATGCTCGATGAGTTTTTCTAATCAGAATTGGTTAATTGGTTGTAACACTGGCAGAGCATTACGCT
GACTTGACGGGACGGCGCAAGCTCATGACCAAAATCCCTTAACGTGAGTTACGCGTCGTTCCACTGAGCG
TCAGACCCCGTAGAAAAGATCAAAGGATCTTCTTGAGATCCTTTTTTTCTGCGCGTAATCTGCTGCTTGC
AAACAAAAAAACCACCGCTACCAGCGGTGGTTTGTTTGCCGGATCAAGAGCTACCAACTCTTTTTCCGAA
GGTAACTGGCTTCAGCAGAGCGCAGATACCAAATACTGTCCTTCTAGTGTAGCCGTAGTTAGGCCACCAC
TTCAAGAACTCTGTAGCACCGCCTACATACCTCGCTCTGCTAATCCTGTTACCAGTGGCTGCTGCCAGTG
GCGATAAGTCGTGTCTTACCGGGTTGGACTCAAGACGATAGTTACCGGATAAGGCGCAGCGGTCGGGCTG
AACGGGGGGTTCGTGCACACAGCCCAGCTTGGAGCGAACGACCTACACCGAACTGAGATACCTACAGCGT
GAGCATTGAGAAAGCGCCACGCTTCCCGAAGGGAGAAAGGCGGACAGGTATCCGGTAAGCGGCAGGGTCG
GAACAGGAGAGCGCACGAGGGAGCTTCCAGGGGGAAACGCCTGGTATCTTTATAGTCCTGTCGGGTTTCG
CCACCTCTGACTTGAGCGTCGATTTTTGTGATGCTCGTCAGGGGGGCGGAGCCTATGGAAAAACGCCAGC
AACGCGGCCTTTTTACGGTTCCTGGCCTTTTGCTGGCCTTTTGCTCACATGTTCTTTCCTGCGTTATCCC
CTGATTCTGTGGATAACCGTATTACCGCCTTTGAGTGAGCTGATACCGCTCGCCGCAGCCGAACGACCGA
GCGCAGCGAGTCAGTGAGCGAGGAAGCGGAAGAGCGCCCAATACGCAAACCGCCTCTCCCCGCGCGTTGG
CCGATTCATTAATGCAGCTGGCACGACAGGTTTCCCGACTGGAAAGCGGGCAGTGAGCGCAACGCAATTA
ATACGCGTACCGCTAGCCAGGAAGAGTTTGTAGAAACGCAAAAAGGCCATCCGTCAGGATGGCCTTCTGC
TTAGTTTGATGCCTGGCAGTTTATGGCGGGCGTCCTGCCCGCCACCCTCCGGGCCGTTGCTTCACAACGT
TCAAATCCGCTCCCGGCGGATTTGTCCTACTCAGGAGAGCGTTCACCGACAAACAACAGATAAAACGAAA
GGCCCAGTCTTCCGACTGAGCCTTTCGTTTTATTTGATGCCTGGCAGTTCCCTACTCTCGCGTTAACGCT
AGCATGGATGTTTTCCCAGTCACGACGTTGTAAAACGACGGCCAGTCTTAAGCTCGGGCCC
Features (pLannotate 1.2.2; 10 found; start..end, strand, type, name):
      1..100     +  protein_bind   attL1: mutant version of attL; recombination site for the Gateway® LR reaction LR Clonase™
    646..663     +  promoter       chicken β-actin promoter (fragment): contains a 21-bp deletion relative to the standard chicken β-actin promoter
    908..1007    -  protein_bind   attL2: mutant version of attL; recombination site for the Gateway® LR reaction LR Clonase™
   1025..1043    -  promoter       T7 promoter: promoter for bacteriophage T7 RNA polymerase
   1177..1986    +  CDS            KanR: aminoglycoside phosphotransferase; aph(3')-Ia; confers resistance to kanamycin in bacteria or G418 (Geneticin®) in eukaryotes
   2133..2721    +  rep_origin     ori: high-copy-number ColE1/pMB1/pBR322/pUC origin of replication
   2904..2996    +  CDS            lacI (fragment): lac repressor; lacI; The lac repressor binds to the lac operator to inhibit transcription in E. coli. This inhibition can be relieved by adding lactose or isopropyl-β-D-thiogalactopyranoside (IPTG).
   3051..3078    -  terminator     rrnB T2 terminator: transcription terminator T2 from the E. coli rrnB gene
   3210..3253    +  terminator     rrnB T1 terminator: Escherichia coli rrnB; transcription terminator T1 from the E. coli rrnB gene
   3300..3336    -  CDS            lacZα (fragment): LacZα fragment of β-galactosidase; lacZ fragment
