[The description below was written by a language model from this plasmid's Addgene catalogue record and pLannotate feature annotations shown in this document.]
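Description:
pUT1192-HQ858812 is a Gateway entry clone built on the Invitrogen pENTR/D backbone (2,580 bp without insert; the full depositor sequence is 3,351 nt). It carries the coding sequence of a rice (Oryza sativa) PLATZ-family transcription factor, the product of locus Os02g0692700 / LOC_Os02g46610. The plasmid is maintained in E. coli under kanamycin selection through an aph(3')-Ia resistance gene and replicates from a ColE1/pUC-type origin. The feature annotation describes this origin as high-copy, whereas the catalogue entry lists the plasmid as low copy.

The 771 bp insert was PCR-amplified from a full-length rice cDNA library template and lies between the attL1 and attL2 recombination sites. These sites allow transfer of the open reading frame into any attR-containing destination vector by an LR Clonase reaction. The stop codon was deliberately omitted from the amplified product, so the ORF can be read through into C-terminal tags or fusion partners supplied by the destination vector. The entry clone has no promoter positioned to express the insert in plants or other eukaryotes. A T7 promoter sits just outside attL2, and rrnB T1 and T2 terminators upstream of attL1 shield the cassette from read-through transcription in bacteria. The 18 bp "chicken β-actin promoter" hit inside the insert region, and the short lacI and lacZα fragments in the backbone, are most likely chance or vestigial annotation matches rather than functional elements.

The clone belongs to a grass transcription factor ORF collection associated with a comparative regulatory genomics resource. It serves as a source of the PLATZ coding sequence for building expression, tagging or interaction-assay constructs.
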