Addgene plasmid #27894: pUT1192-HQ858812
Depositing lab: John Gray & Erich Grotewold. Depositing organization: University of Toledo. Publication: GRASSIUS: a platform for comparative regulatory genomics across the grasses. Yilmaz A, Nishiyama MY Jr, Fuentes BG, Souza GM, Janies D, Gray J, Grotewold E. Plant Physiol. 2009 Jan;149(1):171-80. doi: 10.1104/pp.108.128579. Epub 2008 Nov 5. PubMed 18987217.
Backbone
  Vector backbone: pENTR/D
  Backbone manufacturer: Invitrogen
  Backbone size w/o insert (bp): 2580
  Vector type: Entry vector
Growth in bacteria
  Bacterial resistance: Kanamycin, 50 μg/mL
  Growth temperature: 37°C
  Growth strain: DH5alpha
  Growth instructions: E. coli Top10 (Invitrogen)
  Copy number: Low Copy
Gene/Insert
  Gene/Insert name: PLATZ transcription factor encoded by Os02g0692700 LOC_Os02g46610
  Species: Oryza sativa (rice)
  Insert size (bp): 771
  GenBank ID: HQ858812
  Cloning method: Restriction Enzyme
  Sequencing primers: 5′ M13 For; 3′ M13 Rev
Terms and licenses: Academic/Nonprofit Terms; Industry Terms: Not Available to Industry
Depositor comments: This CDS was amplified using PCR from a full length cDNA template from the OSIIEa, OSIIEb, and OSJNEa thru OSJNEf full length cDNA libraries generated by the Guoliang Wang lab at Ohio State University. The PCR product omitted the stop codon. The PCR product was cloned into a Gateway pENTR/D entry vector. Further information on this gene may be obtained at www.grassius.org using the Genbank number. (The second half of the plasmid name is the Genbank Number for the sequence of the insert)
How to cite: pUT1192-HQ858812 was a gift from John Gray & Erich Grotewold (Addgene plasmid # 27894 ; http://n2t.net/addgene:27894 ; RRID:Addgene_27894)
