>Addgene plasmid #27894 | pUT1192-HQ858812 | addgene partial sequence | sequence record 34184 | 27894 with M13pUC-fwd
ATGATTTTATTTTGACTGATAGTGACCTGTTCGTTGCAACAAATTGATGAGCAATGCTTTTTTATAATGC
CAACTTTGTACAAAAAAGCAGGCTCCGCGGCCGCCCCCTTCACCATGGCGATAGACCATGCGTCCCCTTT
CTCGCTGAAGAACAGAGGCGACATGGGAGGAAGGGGGTATGAGGAGGAAGAGGTGGAGAACCAGCGGTGG
CCGCCGTGGCTGAAGCCGCTGCTGTCGACGAGCTTCTTCGTGCAATGCAGGATCCACGCCGACGCGCACA
AGAGCGAGTGCAACATGTACTGCCTCGACTGCATGAACGGCGCGCTCTGCTCCCTCTGCCTCTCCCACCA
CCGCGACCACCACGCCATCCAGATACGGAGGTCGTCGTACCACGACGTGATCCGGGTGTCGGAGATACAG
AAGGTGCTGGACATCACCGGCGTGCAGACGTACATCATCAACAGCGCCCGCGTGGTGTTCCTCAACGAGC
GCCCCCAGCCGAGGCCCGGCAAGGGCGTCACCAACACCTGCGAGGTCTGCGAGCGCAGCCTCCTCGACTC
CTTCCGCTTCTGCTCCCTCGGATGCAAGATTGTGGGTACGTCCGGTGGATACCGCCCAAGGAAGAAGCAC
GGCGGGTGCGGCGGC
